>Addgene plasmid #146729 | pETM-60-HsAGO2-448-859-optim_K | depositor full sequence | sequence record 289175 | Full Sequence
TGGCGAATGGG
[124 nt withheld, positions 12-135]
C
[91 nt withheld, positions 137-227]
A
[49 nt withheld, positions 229-277]
CCTTTGACGTTGGAGTCCACGTTCTTT
[37 nt withheld, positions 305-341]
ACCCTATCTCGGTCTATTCTTTTGATTTATAAGGGATTTTGCCGATTTCGGCCTATTGGTTAAAAAATGA
GCTGATTTAACAAAAATTTAACGCGAATTTTAACAAAATATTAACGTTTACAATTTCAGGTGGCACTTTT
CGGGGAAATGTGCGCGGAACCCCTATTTGTTTATTTTTCTAAATACATTCAAATATGTATCCGCTCATGA
ATTAATTCTTAGAAAAACTCATCGAGCATCAAATGAAACTGCAATTTATTCATATCAGGATTATCAATAC
CATATTTTTGAAAAAGCCGTTTCTGTAATGAAGGAGAAAACTCACCGAGGCAGTTCCATAGGATGGCAAG
ATCCTGGTATCGGTCTGCGATTCCGACTCGTCCAACATCAATACAACCTATTAATTTCCCCTCGTCAAAA
ATAAGGTTATCAAGTGAGAAATCACCATGAGTGACGACTGAATCCGGTGAGAATGGCAAAAGTTTATGCA
TTTCTTTCCAGACTTGTTCAACAGGCCAGCCATTACGCTCGTCATCAAAATCACTCGCATCAACCAAACC
GTTATTCATTCGTGATTGCGCCTGAGCGAGACGAAATACGCGATCGCTGTTAAAAGGACAATTACAAACA
GGAATCGAATGCAACCGGCGCAGGAACACTGCCAGCGCATCAACAATATTTTCACCTGAATCAGGATATT
CTTCTAATACCTGGAATGCTGTTTTCCCGGGGATCGCAGTGGTGAGTAACCATGCATCATCAGGAGTACG
GATAAAATGCTTGATGGTCGGAAGAGGCATAAATTCCGTCAGCCAGTTTAGTCTGACCATCTCATCTGTA
ACATCATTGGCAACGCTACCTTTGCCATGTTTCAGAAACAACTCTGGCGCATCGGGCTTCCCATACAATC
GATAGATTGTCGCACCTGATTGCCCGACATTATCGCGAGCCCATTTATACCCATATAAATCAGCATCCAT
GTTGGAATTTAATCGCGGCCTAGAGCAAGACGTTTCCCGTTGAATATGGCTCATAACACCCCTTGTATTA
CTGTTTATGTAAGCAGACAGTTTTATTGTTCATGACCAAAATCCCTTAACGTGAGTTTTCGTTCCACTGA
GCGTCAGACCCCGTAGAAAAGATCAAAGGATCTTCTTGAGATCCTTTTTTTCTGCGCGTAATCTGCTGCT
TGCAAACAAAAAAACCACCGCTACCAGCGGTGGTTTGTTTGCCGGATCAAGAGCTACCAACTCTTTTTCC
GAAGGTAACTGGCTTCAGCAGAGCGCAGATACCAAATACTGTCCTTCTAGTGTAGCCGTAGTTAGGCCAC
CACTTCAAGAACTCTGTAGCACCGCCTACATACCTCGCTCTGCTAATCCTGTTACCAGTGGCTGCTGCCA
GTGGCGATAAGTCGTGTCTTACCGGGTTGGACTCAAGACGATAGTTACCGGATAAGGCGCAGCGGTCGGG
CTGAACGGGGGGTTCGTGCACACAGCCCAGCTTGGAGCGAACGACCTACACCGAACTGAGATACCTACAG
CGTGAGCTATGAGAAAGCGCCACGCTTCCCGAAGGGAGAAAGGCGGACAGGTATCCGGTAAGCGGCAGGG
TCGGAACAGGAGAGCGCACGAGGGAGCTTCCAGGGGGAAACGCCTGGTATCTTTATAGTCCTGTCGGGTT
TCGCCACCTCTGACTTGAGCGTCGATTTTTGTGATGCTCGTCAGGGGGGCGGAGCCTATGGAAAAACGCC
AGCAACGCGGCCTTTTTACGGTTCCTGGCCTTTTGCTGGCCTTTTGCTCACATGTTCTTTCCTGCGTTAT
CCCCTGATTCTGTGGATAACCGTATTACCGCCTTTGAGTGAGCTGATACCGCTCGCCGCAGCCGAACGAC
CGAGCGCAGCGAGTCAGTGAGCGAGGAAGCGGAAGAGCGCCTGATGCGGTATTTTCTCCTTACGCATCTG
TGCGGTATTTCACACCGCATATATGGTGCACTCTCAGTACAATCTGCTCTGATGCCGCATAGTTAAGCCA
GTATACACTCCGCTATCGCTACGTGACTGGGTCATGGCTGCGCCCCGACACCCGCCAACACCCGCTGACG
CGCCCTGACGGGCTTGTCTGCTCCCGGCATCCGCTTACAGACAAGCTGTGACCGTCTCCGGGAGCTGCAT
GTGTCAGAGGTTTTCACCGTCATCACCGAAACGCGCGAGGCAGCTGCGGTAAAGCTCATCAGCGTGGTCG
TGAAGCGATTCACAGATGTCTGCCTGTTCATCCGCGTCCAGCTCGTTGAGTTTCTCCAGAAGCGTTAATG
TCTGGCTTCTGATAAAGCGGGCCATGTTAAGGGCGGTTTTTTCCTGTTTGGTCACTGATGCCTCCGTGTA
AGGGGGATTTCTGTTCATGGGGGTAATGATACCGATGAAACGAGAGAGGATGCTCACGATACGGGTTACT
GATGATGAACATGCCCGGTTACTGGAACGTTGTGAGGGTAAACAACTGGCGGTATGGATGCGGCGGGACC
AGAGAAAAATCACTCAGGGTCAATGCCAGCGCTTCGTTAATACAGATGTAGGTGTTCCACAGGGTAGCCA
GCAGCATCCTGCGATGCAGATCCGGAACATAATGGTGCAGGGCGCTGACTTCCGCGTTTCCAGACTTTAC
GAAACACGGAAACCGAAGACCATTCATGTTGTTGCTCAGGTCGCAGACGTTTTGCAGCAGCAGTCGCTTC
ACGTTCGCTCGCGTATCGGTGATTCATTCTGCTAACCAGTAAGGCAACCCCGCCAGCCTAGCCGGGTCCT
CAACGACAGGAGCACGATCATGCGCACCCGTGGGGCCGCCATGCCGGCGATAATGGCCTGCTTCTCGCCG
AAACGTTTGGTGGCGGGACCAGTGACGAAGGCTTGAGCGAGGGCGTGCAAGATTCCGAATACCGCAAGCG
ACAGGCCGATCATCGTCGCGCTCCAGCGAAAGCGGTCCTCGCCGAAAATGACCCAGAGCGCTGCCGGCAC
CTGTCCTACGAGTTGCATGATAAAGAAGACAGTCATAAGTGCGGCGACGATAGTCATGCCCCGCGCCCAC
CGGAAGGAGCTGACTGGGTTGAAGGCTCTCAAGGGCATCGGTCGAGATCCCGGTGCCTAATGAGTGAGCT
AACTTACATTAATTGCGTTGCGCTCACTGCCCGCTTTCCAGTCGGGAAACCTGTCGTGCCAGCTGCATTA
ATGAATCGGCCAACGCGCGGGGAGAGGCGGTTTGCGTATTGGGCGCCAGGGTGGTTTTTCTTTTCACCAG
TGAGACGGGCAACAGCTGATTGCCCTTCACCGCCTGGCCCTGAGAGAGTTGCAGCAAGCGGTCCACGCTG
GTTTGCCCCAGCAGGCGAAAATCCTGTTTGATGGTGGTTAACGGCGGGATATAACATGAGCTGTCTTCGG
TATCGTCGTATCCCACTACCGAGATATCCGCACCAACGCGCAGCCCGGACTCGGTAATGGCGCGCATTGC
GCCCAGCGCCATCTGATCGTTGGCAACCAGCATCGCAGTGGGAACGATGCCCTCATTCAGCATTTGCATG
GTTTGTTGAAAACCGGACATGGCACTCCAGTCGCCTTCCCGTTCCGCTATCGGCTGAATTTGATTGCGAG
TGAGATATTTATGCCAGCCAGCCAGACGCAGACGCGCCGAGACAGAACTTAATGGGCCCGCTAACAGCGC
GATTTGCTGGTGACCCAATGCGACCAGATGCTCCACGCCCAGTCGCGTACCGTCTTCATGGGAGAAAATA
ATACTGTTGATGGGTGTCTGGTCAGAGACATCAAGAAATAACGCCGGAACATTAGTGCAGGCAGCTTCCA
CAGCAATGGCATCCTGGTCATCCAGCGGATAGTTAATGATCAGCCCACTGACGCGTTGCGCGAGAAGATT
GTGCACCGCCGCTTTACAGGCTTCGACGCCGCTTCGTTCTACCATCGACACCACCACGCTGGCACCCAGT
TGATCGGCGCGAGATTTAATCGCCGCGACAATTTGCGACGGCGCGTGCAGGGCCAGACTGGAGGTGGCAA
CGCCAATCAGCAACGACTGTTTGCCCGCCAGTTGTTGTGCCACGCGGTTGGGAATGTAATTCAGCTCCGC
CATCGCCGCTTCCACTTTTTCCCGCGTTTTCGCAGAAACGTGGCTGGCCTGGTTCACCACGCGGGAAACG
GTCTGATAAGAGACACCGGCATACTCTGCGACATCGTATAACGTTACTGGTTTCACATTCACCACCCTGA
ATTGACTCTCTTCCGGGCGCTATCATGCCATACCGCGAAAGGTTTTGCGCCATTCGATGGTGTCCGGGAT
CTCGACGCTCTCCCTTATGCGACTCCTGCATTAGGAAGCAGCCCAGTAGTAGGTTGAGGCCGTTGAGCAC
CGCCGCCGCAAGGAATGGTGCATGCAAGGAGATGGCGCCCAACAGTCCCCCGGCCACGGGGCCTGCCACC
ATACCCACGCCGAAACAAGCGCTCATGAGCCCGAAGTGGCGAGCCCGATCTTCCCCATCGGTGATGTCGG
CGATATAGGCGCCAGCAACCGCACCTGTGGCGCCGGTGATGCCGGCCACGATGCGTCCGGCGTAGAGGAT
CGAGATCTCGATCCCGCGAAATTAATACGACTCACTATAGGGGAATTGTGAGCGGATAACAATTCCCCTC
TAGAAATAATTTTGTTTAACTTTAAGAAGGAGATATACCATGAAAGAAATTTTGGCTGTAGTTGAAGCCG
TATCCAATGAAAAGGCGCTACCTCGCGAGAAGATTTTCGAAGCATTGGAAAGCGCGCTGGCGACAGCAAC
AAAGAAAAAATATGAACAAGAGATCGACGTCCGCGTACAGATCGATCGCAAAAGCGGTGATTTTGACACT
TTCCGTCGCTGGTTAGTTGTTGATGAAGTCACCCAGCCGACCAAGGAAATCACCCTTGAAGCCGCACGTT
ATGAAGATGAAAGCCTGAACCTGGGCGATTACGTTGAAGATCAGATTGAGTCTGTTACCTTTGACCGTAT
CACTACCCAGACGGCAAAACAGGTTATCGTGCAGAAAGTGCGTGAAGCCGAACGTGCGATGGTGGTTGAT
CAGTTCCGTGAACACGAAGGTGAAATCATCACCGGCGTGGTGAAAAAAGTAAACCGCGACAACATCTCTC
TGGATCTGGGCAACAACGCTGAAGCCGTGATCCTGCGCGAAGATATGCTGCCGCGTGAAAACTTCCGCCC
TGGCGACCGCGTTCGTGGCGTGCTCTATTCCGTTCGCCCGGAAGCGCGTGGCGCGCAACTGTTCGTCACT
CGTTCCAAGCCGGAAATGCTGATCGAACTGTTCCGTATTGAAGTGCCAGAAATCGGCGAAGAAGTGATTG
AAATTAAAGCAGCGGCTCGCGATCCGGGTTCTCGTGCGAAAATCGCGGTGAAAACCAACGATAAACGTAT
CGATCCGGTAGGTGCTTGCGTAGGTATGCGTGGCGCGCGTGTTCAGGCGGTGTCTACTGAACTGGGTGGC
GAGCGTATCGATATCGTCCTGTGGGATGATAACCCGGCGCAGTTCGTGATTAACGCAATGGCACCGGCAG
ACGTTGCTTCTATCGTGGTGGATGAAGATAAACACACTATGGACATCGCCGTTGAAGCCGGTAATCTGGC
GCAGGCGATTGGCCGTAACGGTCAGAACGTGCGTCTGGCTTCGCAACTGAGCGGTTGGGAACTCAACGTG
ATGACCGTTGACGACCTGCAAGCTAAGCATCAGGCGGAAGCGCACGCAGCGATCGACACCTTCACCAAAT
ATCTCGACATCGACGAAGACTTCGCGACTGTTCTGGTAGAAGAAGGCTTCTCGACGCTGGAAGAATTGGC
CTATGTGCCGATGAAAGAGCTGTTGGAAATCGAAGGCCTTGATGAGCCGACCGTTGAAGCACTGCGCGAG
CGTGCTAAAAATGCACTGGCCACCATTGCACAGGCCCAGGAAGAAAGCCTCGGTGATAACAAACCGGCTG
ACGATCTGCTGAACCTTGAAGGGGTAGATCGTGATTTGGCATTCAAACTGGCCGCCCGTGGCGTTTGTAC
GCTGGAAGATCTCGCCGAACAGGGCATTGATGATCTGGCTGATATCGAAGGGTTGACCGACGAAAAAGCC
GGAGCACTGATTATGGCTGCCCGTAATATTTGCTGGTTCGGTGACGAAGCGACTAGTGGTTCTGGTCATC
ACCATCACCATCACTCCGCGGGTGAGAATCTTTATTTTCAGGGCGCCATGGCAATTAAAGTTTGGGCCAT
TGCATGTTTTGCACCGCAGCGTCAGTGTACCGAAGTTCATCTGAAAAGCTTTACCGAACAGCTGCGTAAA
ATTAGCCGTGATGCAGGTATGCCTATTCAGGGCCAGCCGTGTTTTTGTAAATATGCACAGGGTGCAGATA
GCGTTGAACCGATGTTTCGCCATCTGAAAAATACCTATGCAGGTCTGCAGCTGGTTGTTGTTATTCTGCC
TGGTAAAACACCGGTTTATGCCGAAGTTAAACGTGTTGGTGATACCGTTCTGGGTATGGCAACCCAGTGT
GTGCAGATGAAAAATGTTCAGCGTACCACACCGCAGACCCTGAGCAATCTGTGCCTGAAAATCAATGTGA
AACTGGGTGGCGTGAATAATATTCTGCTGCCGCAGGGTCGTCCTCCGGTTTTTCAGCAGCCGGTTATTTT
TCTGGGTGCAGATGTTACCCATCCGCCTGCTGGTGATGGTAAAAAACCGAGCATTGCAGCAGTTGTTGGT
AGCATGGATGCACATCCGAATCGTTATTGTGCAACCGTTCGTGTTCAGCAGCATCGTCAGGAAATTATTC
AGGATCTGGCAGCAATGGTTCGTGAACTGCTGATTCAGTTTTATAAAAGCACCCGCTTTAAACCGACCCG
CATTATTTTTTATCGTGATGGTGTTAGCGAAGGTCAGTTTCAGCAGGTTCTGCATCATGAACTGCTGGCA
ATTCGTGAAGCATGCATTAAACTGGAAAAAGATTATCAGCCTGGCATTACCTTTATTGTTGTGCAGAAAC
GTCATCATACCCGTCTGTTTTGTACCGATAAAAATGAACGTGTGGGCAAAAGCGGTAATATTCCGGCAGG
CACCACCGTTGATACCAAAATTACCCATCCGACCGAATTTGATTTTTATCTGTGCAGCCATGCAGGTATT
CAGGGCACCTCTCGTCCGAGCCATTATCATGTTCTGTGGGATGATAATCGTTTTAGCTCCGATGAACTGC
AGATTCTGACCTATCAGCTGTGTCATACCTATGTGCGTTGTACCCGTAGCGTTAGCATTCCGGCACCGGC
ATATTATGCACATCTGGTTGCATTTCGTGCACGTTATCATCTGGTGGATAAAGAACATGATAGCGCAGAA
GGTAGCCATACCAGCGGTCAGAGCAATGGTCGTGATCATCAGGCACTGGCAAAAGCAGTTCAGGTTCATC
AGGATACCCTGCGCACCATGTATTTTGCATAAGCGGCCGCACTCGAGCACCACCACCACCACCACTGAGA
TCCGGCTGCTAACAAAGCCCGAAAGGAAGCTGAGTTGGCTGCTGCCACCGCTGAGCAATAACTAGCATAA
CCCCTTGGGGCCTCTAAACGGGTCTTGAGGGGTTTTTTGCTGAAAGGAGGAACTATATCCGGAT
Features (pLannotate 1.2.2; 21 found; start..end, strand, type, name):
     12..467     +  rep_origin     f1 ori (sequence partly withheld): f1 bacteriophage origin of replication; arrow indicates direction of (+) strand synthesis
    494..551     +  promoter       AmpR promoter (fragment): bla
    560..1375    -  CDS            KanR: aminoglycoside phosphotransferase; aph(3')-Ia; confers resistance to kanamycin in bacteria or G418 (Geneticin®) in eukaryotes
   1497..2085    +  rep_origin     ori: high-copy-number ColE1/pMB1/pBR322/pUC origin of replication
   2271..2413    -  misc_feature   bom: basis of mobility region from pBR322
   2515..2706    -  CDS            rop: Rop protein, which maintains plasmids at low copy number; rop
   2723..3103    +  CDS            YPB1_ECOLX: Protein predicted: Swiss-Prot protein existence level 4. From Escherichia coli.
   3175..3466    -  CDS            TcR (fragment): tetracycline efflux protein; tet; confers resistance to tetracycline
   3481..3502    -  protein_bind   CAP binding site: CAP binding activates transcription in the presence of cAMP. E. coli catabolite activator protein
   3515..4597    -  CDS            lacI: lac repressor; lacI; The lac repressor binds to the lac operator to inhibit transcription in E. coli. This inhibition can be relieved by adding lactose or isopropyl-β-D-thiogalactopyranoside (IPTG).
   4598..4675    -  promoter       lacI promoter: lacI
   4683..4962    -  CDS            TcR (fragment): tetracycline efflux protein; tet; confers resistance to tetracycline
   4984..5002    +  promoter       T7 promoter: promoter for bacteriophage T7 RNA polymerase
   5003..5027    +  protein_bind   lac operator: The lac repressor binds to the lac operator to inhibit transcription in E. coli. This inhibition can be relieved by adding lactose or isopropyl-β-D-thiogalactopyranoside (IPTG). lac repressor encoded by lacI
   5042..5064    +  RBS            RBS: efficient ribosome binding site from bacteriophage T7 gene 10 (Olins and Rangwala, 1989)
   5074..6552    +  CDS            NusA: transcription elongation protein (N utilization substance protein A); nusA; highly soluble in E. coli
   6568..6585    +  CDS            7xHis (fragment): 6xHis affinity tag
   6598..7860    +  CDS            AGO2 (fragment): AGO2_RABIT - Also known as EIF2C2. Experimental evidence at protein level: Swiss-Prot protein existence level 1. Required for RNA-mediated gene silencing (RNAi) by the RNA- induced silencing complex (RISC). The 'minimal RISC' appears to include AGO2 bound to a short guide RNA such as a microRNA (miRNA) or short interfering RNA (siRNA). These guide RNAs direct RISC to complementary mRNAs that are targets for RISC-mediated gene silencing. The precise mechanism of gene silencing depends on the degree of complementarity between the miRNA or siRNA and its target. Binding of RISC to a perfectly comp
   7879..7896    +  CDS            9xHis (fragment): 9xHis affinity tag
   7906..7955    +  CDS            SET1 (fragment): solubility-enhancement tag derived from T7 phage gene 10B
   7963..8010    +  terminator     T7 terminator: transcription terminator for bacteriophage T7 RNA polymerase
