[The description below was written by a language model from this plasmid's Addgene catalogue record and pLannotate feature annotations shown in this document.]
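Description:
pETM-60-HsAGO2-448-859-optim_K is an 8,035 nt bacterial expression plasmid for producing a C-terminal fragment of human Argonaute-2 (AGO2, residues 448–859) in E. coli. The catalogue lists the backbone as unknown, although the name and feature layout point to a pET-style T7 expression vector of the pETM-60 type. It is selected with kanamycin through an aph(3')-Ia (KanR) gene and replicates from a ColE1/pBR322-type origin accompanied by the bom region and the rop gene, which fits the recorded low copy number. An f1 origin is also present, along with short remnants of a tetracycline resistance gene that are vector leftovers rather than functional markers.

Expression is driven by a T7 promoter placed directly upstream of a lac operator and a T7 gene 10 ribosome binding site, and it ends at a T7 terminator. A plasmid-borne lacI gene supplies repressor, so transcription is held off until induction with IPTG in a host that provides T7 RNA polymerase. The open reading frame begins with NusA, a highly soluble E. coli protein used as a solubility-enhancing fusion partner, followed by a 6xHis tag and then the AGO2 fragment. The annotation tool matched this fragment to the rabbit orthologue, but the record gives the species as human, and "optim" in the name suggests a sequence-optimised coding region. A second His-tag sequence and a short T7 gene 10B-derived fragment are annotated downstream of the insert, but the record does not show whether they are translated as part of the fusion. The stated purpose is simply bacterial expression of this AGO2 fragment. The fusion design suits affinity purification of soluble recombinant protein.
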