Addgene plasmid #146729: pETM-60-HsAGO2-448-859-optim_K
Purpose: Bacterial Expression of HsAGO2_448-859-optim
Depositing lab: Elisa Izaurralde. Depositing organization: Max Planck Institute for Developmental Biology.
Backbone
  Vector backbone: Unknown
  Vector type: Bacterial Expression
Growth in bacteria
  Bacterial resistance: Kanamycin, 50 μg/mL
  Growth temperature: 37°C
  Growth strain: DH5alpha
  Copy number: Low Copy
Gene/Insert
  Gene/Insert name: HsAGO2_448-859-optim
  Species: H. sapiens (human)
  Entrez Gene: AGO2 (a.k.a. CASC7, EIF2C2, LESKRES, LINC00980, PPD, Q10)
  Cloning method: Unknown
Terms and licenses: Academic/Nonprofit Terms; Industry Terms: Not Available to Industry
Depositor comments: Plasmids from this collection were made available to the research community and donated after the lab closed. Please note that the sequence provided by the depositing laboratory may be theoretical/predicted or based on Sanger sequencing results. There may be discrepancies between sequencing results obtained by Addgene and the depositor sequence. If an Addgene verified sequence is not available, please contact before placing your order to request that our lab fully sequence the plasmid.
How to cite: pETM-60-HsAGO2-448-859-optim_K was a gift from Elisa Izaurralde (Addgene plasmid # 146729 ; http://n2t.net/addgene:146729 ; RRID:Addgene_146729)
